Addgene plasmid #157861: 61427-sgHtt_10
Purpose: Expresses a sgRNA targeting mouse Htt promoter for gene activation using the SAM system
Depositing lab: Xinyu Zhao. Depositing organization: University of Wisconsin, Madison. Publication: Reduced mitochondrial fusion and Huntingtin levels contribute to impaired dendritic maturation and behavioral deficits in Fmr1-mutant mice. Shen M, Wang F, Li M, Sah N, Stockton ME, Tidei JJ, Gao Y, Korabelnikov T, Kannan S, Vevea JD, Chapman ER, Bhattacharyya A, van Praag H, Zhao X. Nat Neurosci. 2019 Mar;22(3):386-400. doi: 10.1038/s41593-019-0338-y. Epub 2019 Feb 11. PubMed 30742117.
Backbone
  Vector backbone: Addgene #61427
  Backbone size w/o insert (bp): 9996
  Total vector size (bp): 9997
  Vector type: Mammalian Expression, Lentiviral, CRISPR
  Selectable markers: Zeocin
Growth in bacteria
  Bacterial resistance: Ampicillin, 100 μg/mL
  Growth temperature: 37°C
  Growth strain: NEB Stable
  Copy number: Unknown
Gene/Insert
  Gene/Insert name: Htt
  gRNA/shRNA sequence: ggtgtagggtggctttacgc
  Species: M. musculus (mouse)
  Entrez Gene: Htt (a.k.a. C430023I11Rik, Hd, Hdh, IT15)
Terms and licenses: Academic/Nonprofit Terms; Industry Terms: Not Available to Industry
How to cite: 61427-sgHtt_10 was a gift from Xinyu Zhao (Addgene plasmid # 157861 ; http://n2t.net/addgene:157861 ; RRID:Addgene_157861)
