[The description below was written by a language model from this plasmid's Addgene catalogue record and pLannotate feature annotations shown in this document.]
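Description:
61427-sgHtt_10 is a lentiviral CRISPR guide-RNA expression plasmid of about 10 kb, built on an existing sgRNA(MS2) lentiviral backbone and carrying a 20-nt spacer directed at the promoter of the mouse huntingtin gene (Htt). It is meant for transcriptional activation of endogenous Htt with the SAM (synergistic activation mediator) system rather than for genome cutting. A human U6 RNA polymerase III promoter drives the guide, whose S. pyogenes Cas9 scaffold is interrupted by two MS2 stem loops. In SAM, these aptamers recruit an MS2 coat protein–activator fusion to a dCas9-based activator bound at the target promoter. Neither of those protein components is encoded here, so they must be supplied from separate constructs.

Downstream of the guide cassette, an EF-1α promoter with part of its intron A drives BleoR (Sh ble), giving Zeocin selection of transduced mammalian cells, followed by a WPRE to enhance transcript expression. The viral frame has a CMV enhancer/promoter fused to a truncated HIV-1 5' LTR, allowing viral genome transcription in packaging cells, followed by the Ψ packaging signal with a gag fragment, the RRE and cPPT/CTS. A truncated 3' LTR and a bGH polyadenylation signal lie after the cargo. Outside the LTRs, the backbone carries a second BleoR under SV40 and EM7 promoters with an SV40 poly(A) signal, an f1 ori, a high-copy ColE1/pUC origin and AmpR for ampicillin selection in E. coli. The two feature tables, from the depositor and repository sequences, describe the same circular molecule from different start coordinates and list the same features. The associated work concerns Huntingtin levels in Fmr1-mutant mice.
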