Features (pLannotate 1.2.2; 38 found; start..end, strand, type, name):
     29..269     +  promoter       U6 promoter: RNA polymerase III promoter for human U6 snRNA
    316..334     +  misc_RNA       MS2 stem loop: stem loop that binds the bacteriophage MS2 coat protein
    345..381     +  misc_RNA       gRNA scaffold (fragment): guide RNA scaffold for the Streptococcus pyogenes CRISPR/Cas9 system
    386..404     +  misc_RNA       MS2 stem loop: stem loop that binds the bacteriophage MS2 coat protein
    415..434     +  misc_RNA       gRNA scaffold (fragment): guide RNA scaffold for the Streptococcus pyogenes CRISPR/Cas9 system
    455..521     +  CDS            small t antigen (fragment): SV40 (simian virus 40) small t antigen
    547..758     +  promoter       EF-1α core promoter: core promoter for human elongation factor EF-1α
    759..867     +  intron         EF-1α intron A (fragment): intron upstream of the start codon of human EF-1α
   1493..1696    +  intron         EF-1α intron A: truncated intron upstream of the start codon of human EF-1α
   1712..2086    +  CDS            BleoR: antibiotic-binding protein; Sh ble from Streptoalloteichus hindustanus; confers resistance to bleomycin, phleomycin, and Zeocin™
   2087..2108    +  misc_feature   MCS (fragment): pBluescript multiple cloning site
   2111..2699    +  misc_feature   WPRE: woodchuck hepatitis virus posttranscriptional regulatory element
   2636..3217    +  CDS            nef (fragment): NEF_HV1H2 - Experimental evidence at protein level: Swiss-Prot protein existence level 1. Extracellular Nef protein targets CD4(+) T-lymphocytes for apoptosis by interacting with CXCR4 surface receptors. From Human immunodeficiency virus type 1 group M subtype B (isolate HXB2) (HIV-1).
   3224..3404    +  LTR            5' LTR (truncated): truncated 5' long terminal repeat (LTR) from HIV-1
   3436..3660    +  polyA_signal   bGH poly(A) signal: bovine growth hormone polyadenylation signal
   3664..3685    +  promoter       SV40 promoter (fragment): SV40 enhancer and early promoter
   3706..4134    +  rep_origin     f1 ori (sequence partly withheld): f1 bacteriophage origin of replication; arrow indicates direction of (+) strand synthesis
   4148..4477    +  promoter       SV40 promoter: SV40 enhancer and early promoter
   4525..4572    +  promoter       EM7 promoter: synthetic bacterial promoter&nbsp
   4591..4965    +  CDS            BleoR: antibiotic-binding protein; Sh ble from Streptoalloteichus hindustanus; confers resistance to bleomycin, phleomycin, and Zeocin™
   4975..5100    +  CDS            ble (fragment): BLE_KLEPN - Experimental evidence at protein level: Swiss-Prot protein existence level 1. Binding protein with a strong affinity to the bleomycin family of antibiotics. Binds to CL990; an antimitotic-antibiotic compound. From Klebsiella pneumoniae.
   5095..5216    +  polyA_signal   SV40 poly(A) signal: SV40 polyadenylation signal
   5289..5305    -  protein_bind   lac operator: The lac repressor binds to the lac operator to inhibit transcription in E. coli. This inhibition can be relieved by adding lactose or isopropyl-β-D-thiogalactopyranoside (IPTG). lac repressor encoded by lacI
   5313..5343    -  promoter       lac promoter: promoter for the E. coli lac operon
   5358..5379    -  protein_bind   CAP binding site: CAP binding activates transcription in the presence of cAMP. E. coli catabolite activator protein
   5392..5484    -  CDS            lacI (fragment): lac repressor; lacI; The lac repressor binds to the lac operator to inhibit transcription in E. coli. This inhibition can be relieved by adding lactose or isopropyl-β-D-thiogalactopyranoside (IPTG).
   5667..6255    -  rep_origin     ori: high-copy-number ColE1/pMB1/pBR322/pUC origin of replication
   6426..7286    -  CDS            AmpR: β-lactamase; bla; confers resistance to ampicillin, carbenicillin, and related antibiotics
   7287..7391    -  promoter       AmpR promoter: bla
   7450..7502    -  misc_feature   bom (fragment): basis of mobility region from pBR322
   7657..8036    +  enhancer       CMV enhancer: human cytomegalovirus immediate early enhancer
   8037..8236    +  promoter       CMV promoter: human cytomegalovirus (CMV) immediate early promoter
   8254..8434    +  LTR            5' LTR (truncated): truncated 5' long terminal repeat (LTR) from HIV-1
   8481..8606    +  misc_feature   HIV-1 Ψ: packaging signal of human immunodeficiency virus type 1
   8590..8953    +  CDS            HIV-1 gag (fragment): gag protein from human immunodeficiency virus 1; gag
   9099..9332    +  misc_feature   RRE: The Rev response element (RRE) of HIV-1 allows for Rev-dependent mRNA export from the nucleus to the cytoplasm.
   9709..9809    +  CDS            Rev (fragment): human immunodeficiency virus 1 (HIV-1) Rev protein; rev; enhances nuclear export of unspliced and incompletely spliced viral mRNAs
   9859..9976    +  misc_feature   cPPT/CTS: central polypurine tract and central termination sequence of HIV-1
>Addgene plasmid #157861 | 61427-sgHtt_10 | depositor full sequence | sequence record 304722 | 61427-sgHtt_10 sequence 9997 bps
AGAGATCCAGTTTGGTTAATTAGCTAGCGAGGGCCTATTTCCCATGATTCCTTCATATTTGCATATACGA
TACAAGGCTGTTAGAGAGATAATTGGAATTAATTTGACTGTAAACACAAAGATATTAGTACAAAATACGT
GACGTAGAAAGTAATAATTTCTTGGGTAGTTTGCAGTTTTAAAATTATGTTTTAAAATGGACTATCATAT
GCTTACCGTAACTTGAAAGTATTTCGATTTCTTGGCTTTATATATCTTGTGGAAAGGACGAAACACCGGG
TGTAGGGTGGCTTTACGCGTTTTAGAGCTAGGCCAACATGAGGATCACCCATGTCTGCAGGGCCTAGCAA
GTTAAAATAAGGCTAGTCCGTTATCAACTTGGCCAACATGAGGATCACCCATGTCTGCAGGGCCAAGTGG
CACCGAGTCGGTGCTTTTTTTGGATCCTGCAAAGATGGATAAAGTTTTAAACAGAGAGGAATCTTTGCAG
CTAATGGACCTTCTAGGTCTTGAAAGGAGTGGGAATTGGCTCCGGTGCCCGTCAGTGGGCAGAGCGCACA
TCGCCCACAGTCCCCGAGAAGTTGGGGGGAGGGGTCGGCAATTGATCCGGTGCCTAGAGAAGGTGGCGCG
GGGTAAACTGGGAAAGTGATGTCGTGTACTGGCTCCGCCTTTTTCCCGAGGGTGGGGGAGAACCGTATAT
AAGTGCAGTAGTCGCCGTGAACGTTCTTTTTCGCAACGGGTTTGCCGCCAGAACACAGGTAAGTGCCGTG
TGTGGTTCCCGCGGGCCTGGCCTCTTTACGGGTTATGGCCCTTGCGTGCCTTGAATTACTTCCACTGGCT
GCAGTACGTGATTCTTGATCCCGAGCTTCGGGTTGGAAGTGGGTGGGAGAGTTCGAGGCCTTGCGCTTAA
GGAGCCCCTTCGCCTCGTGCTTGAGTTGAGGCCTGGCCTGGGCGCTGGGGCCGCCGCGTGCGAATCTGGT
GGCACCTTCGCGCCTGTCTCGCTGCTTTCGATAAGTCTCTAGCCATTTAAAATTTTTGATGACCTGCTGC
GACGCTTTTTTTCTGGCAAGATAGTCTTGTAAATGCGGGCCAAGATCTGCACACTGGTATTTCGGTTTTT
GGGGCCGCGGGCGGCGACGGGGCCCGTGCGTCCCAGCGCACATGTTCGGCGAGGCGGGGCCTGCGAGCGC
GGCCACCGAGAATCGGACGGGGGTAGTCTCAAGCTGGCCGGCCTGCTCTGGTGCCTGGCCTCGCGCCGCC
GTGTATCGCCCCGCCCTGGGCGGCAAGGCTGGCCCGGTCGGCACCAGTTGCGTGAGCGGAAAGATGGCCG
CTTCCCGGCCCTGCTGCAGGGAGCTCAAAATGGAGGACGCGGCGCTCGGGAGAGCGGGCGGGTGAGTCAC
CCACACAAAGGAAAAGGGCCTTTCCGTCCTCAGCCGTCGCTTCATGTGACTCCACGGAGTACCGGGCGCC
GTCCAGGCACCTCGATTAGTTCTCGAGCTTTTGGAGTACGTCGTCTTTAGGTTGGGGGGAGGGGTTTTAT
GCGATGGAGTTTCCCCACACTGAGTGGGTGGAGACTGAAGTTAGGCCAGCTTGGCACTTGATGTAATTCT
CCTTGGAATTTGCCCTTTTTGAGTTTGGATCTTGGTTCATTCTCAAGCCTCAGACAGTGGTTCAAAGTTT
TTTTCTTCCATTTCAGGTGTCGTGATGTACAATGGCCAAGTTGACCAGTGCCGTTCCGGTGCTCACCGCG
CGCGACGTCGCCGGAGCGGTCGAGTTCTGGACCGACCGGCTCGGGTTCTCCCGGGACTTCGTGGAGGACG
ACTTCGCCGGTGTGGTCCGGGACGACGTGACCCTGTTCATCAGCGCGGTCCAGGACCAGGTGGTGCCGGA
CAACACCCTGGCCTGGGTGTGGGTGCGCGGCCTGGACGAGCTGTACGCCGAGTGGTCGGAGGTCGTGTCC
ACGAACTTCCGGGACGCCTCCGGGCCGGCCATGACCGAGATCGGCGAGCAGCCGTGGGGGCGGGAGTTCG
CCCTGCGCGACCCGGCCGGCAACTGCGTGCACTTCGTGGCCGAGGAGCAGGACTGAGAATTCGATATCAA
GCTTATCGGTAATCAACCTCTGGATTACAAAATTTGTGAAAGATTGACTGGTATTCTTAACTATGTTGCT
CCTTTTACGCTATGTGGATACGCTGCTTTAATGCCTTTGTATCATGCTATTGCTTCCCGTATGGCTTTCA
TTTTCTCCTCCTTGTATAAATCCTGGTTGCTGTCTCTTTATGAGGAGTTGTGGCCCGTTGTCAGGCAACG
TGGCGTGGTGTGCACTGTGTTTGCTGACGCAACCCCCACTGGTTGGGGCATTGCCACCACCTGTCAGCTC
CTTTCCGGGACTTTCGCTTTCCCCCTCCCTATTGCCACGGCGGAACTCATCGCCGCCTGCCTTGCCCGCT
GCTGGACAGGGGCTCGGCTGTTGGGCACTGACAATTCCGTGGTGTTGTCGGGGAAATCATCGTCCTTTCC
TTGGCTGCTCGCCTGTGTTGCCACCTGGATTCTGCGCGGGACGTCCTTCTGCTACGTCCCTTCGGCCCTC
AATCCAGCGGACCTTCCTTCCCGCGGCCTGCTGCCGGCTCTGCGGCCTCTTCCGCGTCTTCGCCTTCGCC
CTCAGACGAGTCGGATCTCCCTTTGGGCCGCCTCCCCGCATCGATACCGTCGACCTCGAGACCTAGAAAA
ACATGGAGCAATCACAAGTAGCAATACAGCAGCTACCAATGCTGATTGTGCCTGGCTAGAAGCACAAGAG
GAGGAGGAGGTGGGTTTTCCAGTCACACCTCAGGTACCTTTAAGACCAATGACTTACAAGGCAGCTGTAG
ATCTTAGCCACTTTTTAAAAGAAAAGGGGGGACTGGAAGGGCTAATTCACTCCCAACGAAGACAAGATAT
CCTTGATCTGTGGATCTACCACACACAAGGCTACTTCCCTGATTGGCAGAACTACACACCAGGGCCAGGG
ATCAGATATCCACTGACCTTTGGATGGTGCTACAAGCTAGTACCAGTTGAGCAAGAGAAGGTAGAAGAAG
CCAATGAAGGAGAGAACACCCGCTTGTTACACCCTGTGAGCCTGCATGGGATGGATGACCCGGAGAGAGA
AGTATTAGAGTGGAGGTTTGACAGCCGCCTAGCATTTCATCACATGGCCCGAGAGCTGCATCCGGACTGT
ACTGGGTCTCTCTGGTTAGACCAGATCTGAGCCTGGGAGCTCTCTGGCTAACTAGGGAACCCACTGCTTA
AGCCTCAATAAAGCTTGCCTTGAGTGCTTCAAGTAGTGTGTGCCCGTCTGTTGTGTGACTCTGGTAACTA
GAGATCCCTCAGACCCTTTTAGTCAGTGTGGAAAATCTCTAGCAGGGCCCGTTTAAACCCGCTGATCAGC
CTCGACTGTGCCTTCTAGTTGCCAGCCATCTGTTGTTTGCCCCTCCCCCGTGCCTTCCTTGACCCTGGAA
GGTGCCACTCCCACTGTCCTTTCCTAATAAAATGAGGAAATTGCATCGCATTGTCTGAGTAGGTGTCATT
CTATTCTGGGGGGTGGGGTGGGGCAGGACAGCAAGGGGGAGGATTGGGAAGACAATAGCAGGCATGCTGG
GGATGCGGTGGGCTCTATGGCTTCTGAGGCGGAAAGAACCAGCTGGGGCTCTAGGGGGTATCCCC
[124 nt withheld, positions 3706-3829]
C
[91 nt withheld, positions 3831-3921]
A
[49 nt withheld, positions 3923-3971]
CCTTTGACGTTGGAGTCCACGTTCTTT
[37 nt withheld, positions 3999-4035]
ACCCTATCTCGGTCTATTCTTTTGATTTATAAGGGATTTTGCCGATTTCGGCCTATTGGTTAAAAAATGA
GCTGATTTAACAAAAATTTAACGCGAATTAATTCTGTGGAATGTGTGTCAGTTAGGGTGTGGAAAGTCCC
CAGGCTCCCCAGCAGGCAGAAGTATGCAAAGCATGCATCTCAATTAGTCAGCAACCAGGTGTGGAAAGTC
CCCAGGCTCCCCAGCAGGCAGAAGTATGCAAAGCATGCATCTCAATTAGTCAGCAACCATAGTCCCGCCC
CTAACTCCGCCCATCCCGCCCCTAACTCCGCCCAGTTCCGCCCATTCTCCGCCCCATGGCTGACTAATTT
TTTTTATTTATGCAGAGGCCGAGGCCGCCTCTGCCTCTGAGCTATTCCAGAAGTAGTGAGGAGGCTTTTT
TGGAGGCCTAGGCTTTTGCAAAAAGCTCCCGGGAGCTTGTATATCCATTTTCGGATCTGATCAGCACGTG
TTGACAATTAATCATCGGCATAGTATATCGGCATAGTATAATACGACAAGGTGAGGAACTAAACCATGGC
CAAGTTGACCAGTGCCGTTCCGGTGCTCACCGCGCGCGACGTCGCCGGAGCGGTCGAGTTCTGGACCGAC
CGGCTCGGGTTCTCCCGGGACTTCGTGGAGGACGACTTCGCCGGTGTGGTCCGGGACGACGTGACCCTGT
TCATCAGCGCGGTCCAGGACCAGGTGGTGCCGGACAACACCCTGGCCTGGGTGTGGGTGCGCGGCCTGGA
CGAGCTGTACGCCGAGTGGTCGGAGGTCGTGTCCACGAACTTCCGGGACGCCTCCGGGCCGGCCATGACC
GAGATCGGCGAGCAGCCGTGGGGGCGGGAGTTCGCCCTGCGCGACCCGGCCGGCAACTGCGTGCACTTCG
TGGCCGAGGAGCAGGACTGACACGTGCTACGAGATTTCGATTCCACCGCCGCCTTCTATGAAAGGTTGGG
CTTCGGAATCGTTTTCCGGGACGCCGGCTGGATGATCCTCCAGCGCGGGGATCTCATGCTGGAGTTCTTC
GCCCACCCCAACTTGTTTATTGCAGCTTATAATGGTTACAAATAAAGCAATAGCATCACAAATTTCACAA
ATAAAGCATTTTTTTCACTGCATTCTAGTTGTGGTTTGTCCAAACTCATCAATGTATCTTATCATGTCTG
TATACCGTCGACCTCTAGCTAGAGCTTGGCGTAATCATGGTCATAGCTGTTTCCTGTGTGAAATTGTTAT
CCGCTCACAATTCCACACAACATACGAGCCGGAAGCATAAAGTGTAAAGCCTGGGGTGCCTAATGAGTGA
GCTAACTCACATTAATTGCGTTGCGCTCACTGCCCGCTTTCCAGTCGGGAAACCTGTCGTGCCAGCTGCA
TTAATGAATCGGCCAACGCGCGGGGAGAGGCGGTTTGCGTATTGGGCGCTCTTCCGCTTCCTCGCTCACT
GACTCGCTGCGCTCGGTCGTTCGGCTGCGGCGAGCGGTATCAGCTCACTCAAAGGCGGTAATACGGTTAT
CCACAGAATCAGGGGATAACGCAGGAAAGAACATGTGAGCAAAAGGCCAGCAAAAGGCCAGGAACCGTAA
AAAGGCCGCGTTGCTGGCGTTTTTCCATAGGCTCCGCCCCCCTGACGAGCATCACAAAAATCGACGCTCA
AGTCAGAGGTGGCGAAACCCGACAGGACTATAAAGATACCAGGCGTTTCCCCCTGGAAGCTCCCTCGTGC
GCTCTCCTGTTCCGACCCTGCCGCTTACCGGATACCTGTCCGCCTTTCTCCCTTCGGGAAGCGTGGCGCT
TTCTCATAGCTCACGCTGTAGGTATCTCAGTTCGGTGTAGGTCGTTCGCTCCAAGCTGGGCTGTGTGCAC
GAACCCCCCGTTCAGCCCGACCGCTGCGCCTTATCCGGTAACTATCGTCTTGAGTCCAACCCGGTAAGAC
ACGACTTATCGCCACTGGCAGCAGCCACTGGTAACAGGATTAGCAGAGCGAGGTATGTAGGCGGTGCTAC
AGAGTTCTTGAAGTGGTGGCCTAACTACGGCTACACTAGAAGAACAGTATTTGGTATCTGCGCTCTGCTG
AAGCCAGTTACCTTCGGAAAAAGAGTTGGTAGCTCTTGATCCGGCAAACAAACCACCGCTGGTAGCGGTG
GTTTTTTTGTTTGCAAGCAGCAGATTACGCGCAGAAAAAAAGGATCTCAAGAAGATCCTTTGATCTTTTC
TACGGGGTCTGACGCTCAGTGGAACGAAAACTCACGTTAAGGGATTTTGGTCATGAGATTATCAAAAAGG
ATCTTCACCTAGATCCTTTTAAATTAAAAATGAAGTTTTAAATCAATCTAAAGTATATATGAGTAAACTT
GGTCTGACAGTTACCAATGCTTAATCAGTGAGGCACCTATCTCAGCGATCTGTCTATTTCGTTCATCCAT
AGTTGCCTGACTCCCCGTCGTGTAGATAACTACGATACGGGAGGGCTTACCATCTGGCCCCAGTGCTGCA
ATGATACCGCGAGACCCACGCTCACCGGCTCCAGATTTATCAGCAATAAACCAGCCAGCCGGAAGGGCCG
AGCGCAGAAGTGGTCCTGCAACTTTATCCGCCTCCATCCAGTCTATTAATTGTTGCCGGGAAGCTAGAGT
AAGTAGTTCGCCAGTTAATAGTTTGCGCAACGTTGTTGCCATTGCTACAGGCATCGTGGTGTCACGCTCG
TCGTTTGGTATGGCTTCATTCAGCTCCGGTTCCCAACGATCAAGGCGAGTTACATGATCCCCCATGTTGT
GCAAAAAAGCGGTTAGCTCCTTCGGTCCTCCGATCGTTGTCAGAAGTAAGTTGGCCGCAGTGTTATCACT
CATGGTTATGGCAGCACTGCATAATTCTCTTACTGTCATGCCATCCGTAAGATGCTTTTCTGTGACTGGT
GAGTACTCAACCAAGTCATTCTGAGAATAGTGTATGCGGCGACCGAGTTGCTCTTGCCCGGCGTCAATAC
GGGATAATACCGCGCCACATAGCAGAACTTTAAAAGTGCTCATCATTGGAAAACGTTCTTCGGGGCGAAA
ACTCTCAAGGATCTTACCGCTGTTGAGATCCAGTTCGATGTAACCCACTCGTGCACCCAACTGATCTTCA
GCATCTTTTACTTTCACCAGCGTTTCTGGGTGAGCAAAAACAGGAAGGCAAAATGCCGCAAAAAAGGGAA
TAAGGGCGACACGGAAATGTTGAATACTCATACTCTTCCTTTTTCAATATTATTGAAGCATTTATCAGGG
TTATTGTCTCATGAGCGGATACATATTTGAATGTATTTAGAAAAATAAACAAATAGGGGTTCCGCGCACA
TTTCCCCGAAAAGTGCCACCTGACGTCGACGGATCGGGAGATCTCCCGATCCCCTATGGTGCACTCTCAG
TACAATCTGCTCTGATGCCGCATAGTTAAGCCAGTATCTGCTCCCTGCTTGTGTGTTGGAGGTCGCTGAG
TAGTGCGCGAGCAAAATTTAAGCTACAACAAGGCAAGGCTTGACCGACAATTGCATGAAGAATCTGCTTA
GGGTTAGGCGTTTTGCGCTGCTTCGCGATGTACGGGCCAGATATACGCGTTGACATTGATTATTGACTAG
TTATTAATAGTAATCAATTACGGGGTCATTAGTTCATAGCCCATATATGGAGTTCCGCGTTACATAACTT
ACGGTAAATGGCCCGCCTGGCTGACCGCCCAACGACCCCCGCCCATTGACGTCAATAATGACGTATGTTC
CCATAGTAACGCCAATAGGGACTTTCCATTGACGTCAATGGGTGGAGTATTTACGGTAAACTGCCCACTT
GGCAGTACATCAAGTGTATCATATGCCAAGTACGCCCCCTATTGACGTCAATGACGGTAAATGGCCCGCC
TGGCATTATGCCCAGTACATGACCTTATGGGACTTTCCTACTTGGCAGTACATCTACGTATTAGTCATCG
CTATTACCATGGTGATGCGGTTTTGGCAGTACATCAATGGGCGTGGATAGCGGTTTGACTCACGGGGATT
TCCAAGTCTCCACCCCATTGACGTCAATGGGAGTTTGTTTTGGCACCAAAATCAACGGGACTTTCCAAAA
TGTCGTAACAACTCCGCCCCATTGACGCAAATGGGCGGTAGGCGTGTACGGTGGGAGGTCTATATAAGCA
GCGCGTTTTGCCTGTACTGGGTCTCTCTGGTTAGACCAGATCTGAGCCTGGGAGCTCTCTGGCTAACTAG
GGAACCCACTGCTTAAGCCTCAATAAAGCTTGCCTTGAGTGCTTCAAGTAGTGTGTGCCCGTCTGTTGTG
TGACTCTGGTAACTAGAGATCCCTCAGACCCTTTTAGTCAGTGTGGAAAATCTCTAGCAGTGGCGCCCGA
ACAGGGACTTGAAAGCGAAAGGGAAACCAGAGGAGCTCTCTCGACGCAGGACTCGGCTTGCTGAAGCGCG
CACGGCAAGAGGCGAGGGGCGGCGACTGGTGAGTACGCCAAAAATTTTGACTAGCGGAGGCTAGAAGGAG
AGAGATGGGTGCGAGAGCGTCAGTATTAAGCGGGGGAGAATTAGATCGCGATGGGAAAAAATTCGGTTAA
GGCCAGGGGGAAAGAAAAAATATAAATTAAAACATATAGTATGGGCAAGCAGGGAGCTAGAACGATTCGC
AGTTAATCCTGGCCTGTTAGAAACATCAGAAGGCTGTAGACAAATACTGGGACAGCTACAACCATCCCTT
CAGACAGGATCAGAAGAACTTAGATCATTATATAATACAGTAGCAACCCTCTATTGTGTGCATCAAAGGA
TAGAGATAAAAGACACCAAGGAAGCTTTAGACAAGATAGAGGAAGAGCAAAACAAAAGTAAGACCACCGC
ACAGCAAGCGGCCGCTGATCTTCAGACCTGGAGGAGGAGATATGAGGGACAATTGGAGAAGTGAATTATA
TAAATATAAAGTAGTAAAAATTGAACCATTAGGAGTAGCACCCACCAAGGCAAAGAGAAGAGTGGTGCAG
AGAGAAAAAAGAGCAGTGGGAATAGGAGCTTTGTTCCTTGGGTTCTTGGGAGCAGCAGGAAGCACTATGG
GCGCAGCGTCAATGACGCTGACGGTACAGGCCAGACAATTATTGTCTGGTATAGTGCAGCAGCAGAACAA
TTTGCTGAGGGCTATTGAGGCGCAACAGCATCTGTTGCAACTCACAGTCTGGGGCATCAAGCAGCTCCAG
GCAAGAATCCTGGCTGTGGAAAGATACCTAAAGGATCAACAGCTCCTGGGGATTTGGGGTTGCTCTGGAA
AACTCATTTGCACCACTGCTGTGCCTTGGAATGCTAGTTGGAGTAATAAATCTCTGGAACAGATTTGGAA
TCACACGACCTGGATGGAGTGGGACAGAGAAATTAACAATTACACAAGCTTAATACACTCCTTAATTGAA
GAATCGCAAAACCAGCAAGAAAAGAATGAACAAGAATTATTGGAATTAGATAAATGGGCAAGTTTGTGGA
ATTGGTTTAACATAACAAATTGGCTGTGGTATATAAAATTATTCATAATGATAGTAGGAGGCTTGGTAGG
TTTAAGAATAGTTTTTGCTGTACTTTCTATAGTGAATAGAGTTAGGCAGGGATATTCACCATTATCGTTT
CAGACCCACCTCCCAACCCCGAGGGGACCCGACAGGCCCGAAGGAATAGAAGAAGAAGGTGGAGAGAGAG
ACAGAGACAGATCCATTCGATTAGTGAACGGATCGGCACTGCGTGCGCCAATTCTGCAGACAAATGGCAG
TATTCATCCACAATTTTAAAAGAAAAGGGGGGATTGGGGGGTACAGTGCAGGGGAAAGAATAGTAGACAT
AATAGCAACAGACATACAAACTAAAGAATTACAAAAACAAATTACAAAAATTCAAAATTTTCGGGTTTAT
TACAGGGACAGC
