Features (pLannotate 1.2.2; 38 found; start..end, strand, type, name):
      1..380     +  enhancer       CMV enhancer: human cytomegalovirus immediate early enhancer
    381..580     +  promoter       CMV promoter: human cytomegalovirus (CMV) immediate early promoter
    598..778     +  LTR            5' LTR (truncated): truncated 5' long terminal repeat (LTR) from HIV-1
    825..950     +  misc_feature   HIV-1 Ψ: packaging signal of human immunodeficiency virus type 1
    934..1297    +  CDS            HIV-1 gag (fragment): gag protein from human immunodeficiency virus 1; gag
   1443..1676    +  misc_feature   RRE: The Rev response element (RRE) of HIV-1 allows for Rev-dependent mRNA export from the nucleus to the cytoplasm.
   2053..2153    +  CDS            Rev (fragment): human immunodeficiency virus 1 (HIV-1) Rev protein; rev; enhances nuclear export of unspliced and incompletely spliced viral mRNAs
   2203..2320    +  misc_feature   cPPT/CTS: central polypurine tract and central termination sequence of HIV-1
   2370..2610    +  promoter       U6 promoter: RNA polymerase III promoter for human U6 snRNA
   2656..2674    +  misc_RNA       MS2 stem loop: stem loop that binds the bacteriophage MS2 coat protein
   2685..2721    +  misc_RNA       gRNA scaffold (fragment): guide RNA scaffold for the Streptococcus pyogenes CRISPR/Cas9 system
   2726..2744    +  misc_RNA       MS2 stem loop: stem loop that binds the bacteriophage MS2 coat protein
   2755..2774    +  misc_RNA       gRNA scaffold (fragment): guide RNA scaffold for the Streptococcus pyogenes CRISPR/Cas9 system
   2795..2861    +  CDS            small t antigen (fragment): SV40 (simian virus 40) small t antigen
   2887..3098    +  promoter       EF-1α core promoter: core promoter for human elongation factor EF-1α
   3099..3208    +  intron         EF-1α intron A (fragment): intron upstream of the start codon of human EF-1α
   3834..4037    +  intron         EF-1α intron A: truncated intron upstream of the start codon of human EF-1α
   4053..4427    +  CDS            BleoR: antibiotic-binding protein; Sh ble from Streptoalloteichus hindustanus; confers resistance to bleomycin, phleomycin, and Zeocin™
   4428..4449    +  misc_feature   MCS (fragment): pBluescript multiple cloning site
   4452..5040    +  misc_feature   WPRE: woodchuck hepatitis virus posttranscriptional regulatory element
   4977..5558    +  CDS            nef (fragment): NEF_HV1H2 - Experimental evidence at protein level: Swiss-Prot protein existence level 1. Extracellular Nef protein targets CD4(+) T-lymphocytes for apoptosis by interacting with CXCR4 surface receptors. From Human immunodeficiency virus type 1 group M subtype B (isolate HXB2) (HIV-1).
   5565..5745    +  LTR            5' LTR (truncated): truncated 5' long terminal repeat (LTR) from HIV-1
   5777..6001    +  polyA_signal   bGH poly(A) signal: bovine growth hormone polyadenylation signal
   6005..6026    +  promoter       SV40 promoter (fragment): SV40 enhancer and early promoter
   6047..6475    +  rep_origin     f1 ori (sequence partly withheld): f1 bacteriophage origin of replication; arrow indicates direction of (+) strand synthesis
   6489..6818    +  promoter       SV40 promoter: SV40 enhancer and early promoter
   6866..6913    +  promoter       EM7 promoter: synthetic bacterial promoter&nbsp
   6932..7306    +  CDS            BleoR: antibiotic-binding protein; Sh ble from Streptoalloteichus hindustanus; confers resistance to bleomycin, phleomycin, and Zeocin™
   7316..7441    +  CDS            ble (fragment): BLE_KLEPN - Experimental evidence at protein level: Swiss-Prot protein existence level 1. Binding protein with a strong affinity to the bleomycin family of antibiotics. Binds to CL990; an antimitotic-antibiotic compound. From Klebsiella pneumoniae.
   7436..7557    +  polyA_signal   SV40 poly(A) signal: SV40 polyadenylation signal
   7630..7646    -  protein_bind   lac operator: The lac repressor binds to the lac operator to inhibit transcription in E. coli. This inhibition can be relieved by adding lactose or isopropyl-β-D-thiogalactopyranoside (IPTG). lac repressor encoded by lacI
   7654..7684    -  promoter       lac promoter: promoter for the E. coli lac operon
   7699..7720    -  protein_bind   CAP binding site: CAP binding activates transcription in the presence of cAMP. E. coli catabolite activator protein
   7733..7825    -  CDS            lacI (fragment): lac repressor; lacI; The lac repressor binds to the lac operator to inhibit transcription in E. coli. This inhibition can be relieved by adding lactose or isopropyl-β-D-thiogalactopyranoside (IPTG).
   8008..8596    -  rep_origin     ori: high-copy-number ColE1/pMB1/pBR322/pUC origin of replication
   8767..9627    -  CDS            AmpR: β-lactamase; bla; confers resistance to ampicillin, carbenicillin, and related antibiotics
   9628..9732    -  promoter       AmpR promoter: bla
   9791..9843    -  misc_feature   bom (fragment): basis of mobility region from pBR322
>Addgene plasmid #157861 | 61427-sgHtt_10 | addgene full sequence | sequence record 320092 | Addgene NGS Result
GACATTGATTATTGACTAGTTATTAATAGTAATCAATTACGGGGTCATTAGTTCATAGCCCATATATGGA
GTTCCGCGTTACATAACTTACGGTAAATGGCCCGCCTGGCTGACCGCCCAACGACCCCCGCCCATTGACG
TCAATAATGACGTATGTTCCCATAGTAACGCCAATAGGGACTTTCCATTGACGTCAATGGGTGGAGTATT
TACGGTAAACTGCCCACTTGGCAGTACATCAAGTGTATCATATGCCAAGTACGCCCCCTATTGACGTCAA
TGACGGTAAATGGCCCGCCTGGCATTATGCCCAGTACATGACCTTATGGGACTTTCCTACTTGGCAGTAC
ATCTACGTATTAGTCATCGCTATTACCATGGTGATGCGGTTTTGGCAGTACATCAATGGGCGTGGATAGC
GGTTTGACTCACGGGGATTTCCAAGTCTCCACCCCATTGACGTCAATGGGAGTTTGTTTTGGCACCAAAA
TCAACGGGACTTTCCAAAATGTCGTAACAACTCCGCCCCATTGACGCAAATGGGCGGTAGGCGTGTACGG
TGGGAGGTCTATATAAGCAGCGCGTTTTGCCTGTACTGGGTCTCTCTGGTTAGACCAGATCTGAGCCTGG
GAGCTCTCTGGCTAACTAGGGAACCCACTGCTTAAGCCTCAATAAAGCTTGCCTTGAGTGCTTCAAGTAG
TGTGTGCCCGTCTGTTGTGTGACTCTGGTAACTAGAGATCCCTCAGACCCTTTTAGTCAGTGTGGAAAAT
CTCTAGCAGTGGCGCCCGAACAGGGACTTGAAAGCGAAAGGGAAACCAGAGGAGCTCTCTCGACGCAGGA
CTCGGCTTGCTGAAGCGCGCACGGCAAGAGGCGAGGGGCGGCGACTGGTGAGTACGCCAAAAATTTTGAC
TAGCGGAGGCTAGAAGGAGAGAGATGGGTGCGAGAGCGTCAGTATTAAGCGGGGGAGAATTAGATCGCGA
TGGGAAAAAATTCGGTTAAGGCCAGGGGGAAAGAAAAAATATAAATTAAAACATATAGTATGGGCAAGCA
GGGAGCTAGAACGATTCGCAGTTAATCCTGGCCTGTTAGAAACATCAGAAGGCTGTAGACAAATACTGGG
ACAGCTACAACCATCCCTTCAGACAGGATCAGAAGAACTTAGATCATTATATAATACAGTAGCAACCCTC
TATTGTGTGCATCAAAGGATAGAGATAAAAGACACCAAGGAAGCTTTAGACAAGATAGAGGAAGAGCAAA
ACAAAAGTAAGACCACCGCACAGCAAGCGGCCGCTGATCTTCAGACCTGGAGGAGGAGATATGAGGGACA
ATTGGAGAAGTGAATTATATAAATATAAAGTAGTAAAAATTGAACCATTAGGAGTAGCACCCACCAAGGC
AAAGAGAAGAGTGGTGCAGAGAGAAAAAAGAGCAGTGGGAATAGGAGCTTTGTTCCTTGGGTTCTTGGGA
GCAGCAGGAAGCACTATGGGCGCAGCGTCAATGACGCTGACGGTACAGGCCAGACAATTATTGTCTGGTA
TAGTGCAGCAGCAGAACAATTTGCTGAGGGCTATTGAGGCGCAACAGCATCTGTTGCAACTCACAGTCTG
GGGCATCAAGCAGCTCCAGGCAAGAATCCTGGCTGTGGAAAGATACCTAAAGGATCAACAGCTCCTGGGG
ATTTGGGGTTGCTCTGGAAAACTCATTTGCACCACTGCTGTGCCTTGGAATGCTAGTTGGAGTAATAAAT
CTCTGGAACAGATTTGGAATCACACGACCTGGATGGAGTGGGACAGAGAAATTAACAATTACACAAGCTT
AATACACTCCTTAATTGAAGAATCGCAAAACCAGCAAGAAAAGAATGAACAAGAATTATTGGAATTAGAT
AAATGGGCAAGTTTGTGGAATTGGTTTAACATAACAAATTGGCTGTGGTATATAAAATTATTCATAATGA
TAGTAGGAGGCTTGGTAGGTTTAAGAATAGTTTTTGCTGTACTTTCTATAGTGAATAGAGTTAGGCAGGG
ATATTCACCATTATCGTTTCAGACCCACCTCCCAACCCCGAGGGGACCCGACAGGCCCGAAGGAATAGAA
GAAGAAGGTGGAGAGAGAGACAGAGACAGATCCATTCGATTAGTGAACGGATCGGCACTGCGTGCGCCAA
TTCTGCAGACAAATGGCAGTATTCATCCACAATTTTAAAAGAAAAGGGGGGATTGGGGGGTACAGTGCAG
GGGAAAGAATAGTAGACATAATAGCAACAGACATACAAACTAAAGAATTACAAAAACAAATTACAAAAAT
TCAAAATTTTCGGGTTTATTACAGGGACAGCAGAGATCCAGTTTGGTTAATTAGCTAGCGAGGGCCTATT
TCCCATGATTCCTTCATATTTGCATATACGATACAAGGCTGTTAGAGAGATAATTGGAATTAATTTGACT
GTAAACACAAAGATATTAGTACAAAATACGTGACGTAGAAAGTAATAATTTCTTGGGTAGTTTGCAGTTT
TAAAATTATGTTTTAAAATGGACTATCATATGCTTACCGTAACTTGAAAGTATTTCGATTTCTTGGCTTT
ATATATCTTGTGGAAAGGACGAAACACCGGTGTAGGGTGGCTTTACGCGTTTTAGAGCTAGGCCAACATG
AGGATCACCCATGTCTGCAGGGCCTAGCAAGTTAAAATAAGGCTAGTCCGTTATCAACTTGGCCAACATG
AGGATCACCCATGTCTGCAGGGCCAAGTGGCACCGAGTCGGTGCTTTTTTTGGATCCTGCAAAGATGGAT
AAAGTTTTAAACAGAGAGGAATCTTTGCAGCTAATGGACCTTCTAGGTCTTGAAAGGAGTGGGAATTGGC
TCCGGTGCCCGTCAGTGGGCAGAGCGCACATCGCCCACAGTCCCCGAGAAGTTGGGGGGAGGGGTCGGCA
ATTGAACCGGTGCCTAGAGAAGGTGGCGCGGGGTAAACTGGGAAAGTGATGTCGTGTACTGGCTCCGCCT
TTTTCCCGAGGGTGGGGGAGAACCGTATATAAGTGCAGTAGTCGCCGTGAACGTTCTTTTTCGCAACGGG
TTTGCCGCCAGAACACAGGTAAGTGCCGTGTGTGGTTCCCGCGGGCCTGGCCTCTTTACGGGTTATGGCC
CTTGCGTGCCTTGAATTACTTCCACCTGGCTGCAGTACGTGATTCTTGATCCCGAGCTTCGGGTTGGAAG
TGGGTGGGAGAGTTCGAGGCCTTGCGCTTAAGGAGCCCCTTCGCCTCGTGCTTGAGTTGAGGCCTGGCCT
GGGCGCTGGGGCCGCCGCGTGCGAATCTGGTGGCACCTTCGCGCCTGTCTCGCTGCTTTCGATAAGTCTC
TAGCCATTTAAAATTTTTGATGACCTGCTGCGACGCTTTTTTTCTGGCAAGATAGTCTTGTAAATGCGGG
CCAAGATCTGCACACTGGTATTTCGGTTTTTGGGGCCGCGGGCGGCGACGGGGCCCGTGCGTCCCAGCGC
ACATGTTCGGCGAGGCGGGGCCTGCGAGCGCGGCCACCGAGAATCGGACGGGGGTAGTCTCAAGCTGGCC
GGCCTGCTCTGGTGCCTGGCCTCGCGCCGCCGTGTATCGCCCCGCCCTGGGCGGCAAGGCTGGCCCGGTC
GGCACCAGTTGCGTGAGCGGAAAGATGGCCGCTTCCCGGCCCTGCTGCAGGGAGCTCAAAATGAAGGACG
CGGCGCTCGGGAGAGCGGGCGGGTGAGTCACCCACACAAAGGAAAAGGGCCTTTCCGTCCTCAGCCGTCG
CTTCATGTGACTCCACGGAGTACCGGGCGCCGTCCAGGCACCTCGATTAGTTCTCGAGCTTTTGGAGTAC
GTCGTCTTTAGGTTGGGGGGAGGGGTTTTATGCGATGGAGTTTCCCCACACTGAGTGGGTGGAGACTGAA
GTTAGGCCAGCTTGGCACTTGATGTAATTCTCCTTGGAATTTGCCCTTTTTGAGTTTGGATCTTGGTTCA
TTCTCAAGCCTCAGACAGTGGTTCAAAGTTTTTTTCTTCCATTTCAGGTGTCGTGATGTACAATGGCCAA
GTTGACCAGTGCCGTTCCGGTGCTCACCGCGCGCGACGTCGCCGGAGCGGTCGAGTTCTGGACCGACCGG
CTCGGGTTCTCCCGGGACTTCGTGGAGGACGACTTCGCCGGTGTGGTCCGGGACGACGTGACCCTGTTCA
TCAGCGCGGTCCAGGACCAGGTGGTGCCGGACAACACCCTGGCCTGGGTGTGGGTGCGCGGCCTGGACGA
GCTGTACGCCGAGTGGTCGGAGGTCGTGTCCACGAACTTCCGGGACGCCTCCGGGCCGGCCATGACCGAG
ATCGGCGAGCAGCCGTGGGGGCGGGAGTTCGCCCTGCGCGACCCGGCCGGCAACTGCGTGCACTTCGTGG
CCGAGGAGCAGGACTGAGAATTCGATATCAAGCTTATCGGTAATCAACCTCTGGATTACAAAATTTGTGA
AAGATTGACTGGTATTCTTAACTATGTTGCTCCTTTTACGCTATGTGGATACGCTGCTTTAATGCCTTTG
TATCATGCTATTGCTTCCCGTATGGCTTTCATTTTCTCCTCCTTGTATAAATCCTGGTTGCTGTCTCTTT
ATGAGGAGTTGTGGCCCGTTGTCAGGCAACGTGGCGTGGTGTGCACTGTGTTTGCTGACGCAACCCCCAC
TGGTTGGGGCATTGCCACCACCTGTCAGCTCCTTTCCGGGACTTTCGCTTTCCCCCTCCCTATTGCCACG
GCGGAACTCATCGCCGCCTGCCTTGCCCGCTGCTGGACAGGGGCTCGGCTGTTGGGCACTGACAATTCCG
TGGTGTTGTCGGGGAAATCATCGTCCTTTCCTTGGCTGCTCGCCTGTGTTGCCACCTGGATTCTGCGCGG
GACGTCCTTCTGCTACGTCCCTTCGGCCCTCAATCCAGCGGACCTTCCTTCCCGCGGCCTGCTGCCGGCT
CTGCGGCCTCTTCCGCGTCTTCGCCTTCGCCCTCAGACGAGTCGGATCTCCCTTTGGGCCGCCTCCCCGC
ATCGATACCGTCGACCTCGAGACCTAGAAAAACATGGAGCAATCACAAGTAGCAATACAGCAGCTACCAA
TGCTGATTGTGCCTGGCTAGAAGCACAAGAGGAGGAGGAGGTGGGTTTTCCAGTCACACCTCAGGTACCT
TTAAGACCAATGACTTACAAGGCAGCTGTAGATCTTAGCCACTTTTTAAAAGAAAAGGGGGGACTGGAAG
GGCTAATTCACTCCCAACGAAGACAAGATATCCTTGATCTGTGGATCTACCACACACAAGGCTACTTCCC
TGATTGGCAGAACTACACACCAGGGCCAGGGATCAGATATCCACTGACCTTTGGATGGTGCTACAAGCTA
GTACCAGTTGAGCAAGAGAAGGTAGAAGAAGCCAATGAAGGAGAGAACACCCGCTTGTTACACCCTGTGA
GCCTGCATGGGATGGATGACCCGGAGAGAGAAGTATTAGAGTGGAGGTTTGACAGCCGCCTAGCATTTCA
TCACATGGCCCGAGAGCTGCATCCGGACTGTACTGGGTCTCTCTGGTTAGACCAGATCTGAGCCTGGGAG
CTCTCTGGCTAACTAGGGAACCCACTGCTTAAGCCTCAATAAAGCTTGCCTTGAGTGCTTCAAGTAGTGT
GTGCCCGTCTGTTGTGTGACTCTGGTAACTAGAGATCCCTCAGACCCTTTTAGTCAGTGTGGAAAATCTC
TAGCAGGGCCCGTTTAAACCCGCTGATCAGCCTCGACTGTGCCTTCTAGTTGCCAGCCATCTGTTGTTTG
CCCCTCCCCCGTGCCTTCCTTGACCCTGGAAGGTGCCACTCCCACTGTCCTTTCCTAATAAAATGAGGAA
ATTGCATCGCATTGTCTGAGTAGGTGTCATTCTATTCTGGGGGGTGGGGTGGGGCAGGACAGCAAGGGGG
AGGATTGGGAAGACAATAGCAGGCATGCTGGGGATGCGGTGGGCTCTATGGCTTCTGAGGCGGAAAGAAC
CAGCTGGGGCTCTAGGGGGTATCCCC
[124 nt withheld, positions 6047-6170]
C
[91 nt withheld, positions 6172-6262]
A
[49 nt withheld, positions 6264-6312]
CCTTTGACGTTGGAGTCCACGTTCTTT
[37 nt withheld, positions 6340-6376]
ACCCTATCTCGGTCTATTCTTTTGATTTATAAGGGATTTTGCCGATTTCGGCCTATTGGTTAAAAAATGA
GCTGATTTAACAAAAATTTAACGCGAATTAATTCTGTGGAATGTGTGTCAGTTAGGGTGTGGAAAGTCCC
CAGGCTCCCCAGCAGGCAGAAGTATGCAAAGCATGCATCTCAATTAGTCAGCAACCAGGTGTGGAAAGTC
CCCAGGCTCCCCAGCAGGCAGAAGTATGCAAAGCATGCATCTCAATTAGTCAGCAACCATAGTCCCGCCC
CTAACTCCGCCCATCCCGCCCCTAACTCCGCCCAGTTCCGCCCATTCTCCGCCCCATGGCTGACTAATTT
TTTTTATTTATGCAGAGGCCGAGGCCGCCTCTGCCTCTGAGCTATTCCAGAAGTAGTGAGGAGGCTTTTT
TGGAGGCCTAGGCTTTTGCAAAAAGCTCCCGGGAGCTTGTATATCCATTTTCGGATCTGATCAGCACGTG
TTGACAATTAATCATCGGCATAGTATATCGGCATAGTATAATACGACAAGGTGAGGAACTAAACCATGGC
CAAGTTGACCAGTGCCGTTCCGGTGCTCACCGCGCGCGACGTCGCCGGAGCGGTCGAGTTCTGGACCGAC
CGGCTCGGGTTCTCCCGGGACTTCGTGGAGGACGACTTCGCCGGTGTGGTCCGGGACGACGTGACCCTGT
TCATCAGCGCGGTCCAGGACCAGGTGGTGCCGGACAACACCCTGGCCTGGGTGTGGGTGCGCGGCCTGGA
CGAGCTGTACGCCGAGTGGTCGGAGGTCGTGTCCACGAACTTCCGGGACGCCTCCGGGCCGGCCATGACC
GAGATCGGCGAGCAGCCGTGGGGGCGGGAGTTCGCCCTGCGCGACCCGGCCGGCAACTGCGTGCACTTCG
TGGCCGAGGAGCAGGACTGACACGTGCTACGAGATTTCGATTCCACCGCCGCCTTCTATGAAAGGTTGGG
CTTCGGAATCGTTTTCCGGGACGCCGGCTGGATGATCCTCCAGCGCGGGGATCTCATGCTGGAGTTCTTC
GCCCACCCCAACTTGTTTATTGCAGCTTATAATGGTTACAAATAAAGCAATAGCATCACAAATTTCACAA
ATAAAGCATTTTTTTCACTGCATTCTAGTTGTGGTTTGTCCAAACTCATCAATGTATCTTATCATGTCTG
TATACCGTCGACCTCTAGCTAGAGCTTGGCGTAATCATGGTCATAGCTGTTTCCTGTGTGAAATTGTTAT
CCGCTCACAATTCCACACAACATACGAGCCGGAAGCATAAAGTGTAAAGCCTGGGGTGCCTAATGAGTGA
GCTAACTCACATTAATTGCGTTGCGCTCACTGCCCGCTTTCCAGTCGGGAAACCTGTCGTGCCAGCTGCA
TTAATGAATCGGCCAACGCGCGGGGAGAGGCGGTTTGCGTATTGGGCGCTCTTCCGCTTCCTCGCTCACT
GACTCGCTGCGCTCGGTCGTTCGGCTGCGGCGAGCGGTATCAGCTCACTCAAAGGCGGTAATACGGTTAT
CCACAGAATCAGGGGATAACGCAGGAAAGAACATGTGAGCAAAAGGCCAGCAAAAGGCCAGGAACCGTAA
AAAGGCCGCGTTGCTGGCGTTTTTCCATAGGCTCCGCCCCCCTGACGAGCATCACAAAAATCGACGCTCA
AGTCAGAGGTGGCGAAACCCGACAGGACTATAAAGATACCAGGCGTTTCCCCCTGGAAGCTCCCTCGTGC
GCTCTCCTGTTCCGACCCTGCCGCTTACCGGATACCTGTCCGCCTTTCTCCCTTCGGGAAGCGTGGCGCT
TTCTCATAGCTCACGCTGTAGGTATCTCAGTTCGGTGTAGGTCGTTCGCTCCAAGCTGGGCTGTGTGCAC
GAACCCCCCGTTCAGCCCGACCGCTGCGCCTTATCCGGTAACTATCGTCTTGAGTCCAACCCGGTAAGAC
ACGACTTATCGCCACTGGCAGCAGCCACTGGTAACAGGATTAGCAGAGCGAGGTATGTAGGCGGTGCTAC
AGAGTTCTTGAAGTGGTGGCCTAACTACGGCTACACTAGAAGAACAGTATTTGGTATCTGCGCTCTGCTG
AAGCCAGTTACCTTCGGAAAAAGAGTTGGTAGCTCTTGATCCGGCAAACAAACCACCGCTGGTAGCGGTG
GTTTTTTTGTTTGCAAGCAGCAGATTACGCGCAGAAAAAAAGGATCTCAAGAAGATCCTTTGATCTTTTC
TACGGGGTCTGACGCTCAGTGGAACGAAAACTCACGTTAAGGGATTTTGGTCATGAGATTATCAAAAAGG
ATCTTCACCTAGATCCTTTTAAATTAAAAATGAAGTTTTAAATCAATCTAAAGTATATATGAGTAAACTT
GGTCTGACAGTTACCAATGCTTAATCAGTGAGGCACCTATCTCAGCGATCTGTCTATTTCGTTCATCCAT
AGTTGCCTGACTCCCCGTCGTGTAGATAACTACGATACGGGAGGGCTTACCATCTGGCCCCAGTGCTGCA
ATGATACCGCGAGACCCACGCTCACCGGCTCCAGATTTATCAGCAATAAACCAGCCAGCCGGAAGGGCCG
AGCGCAGAAGTGGTCCTGCAACTTTATCCGCCTCCATCCAGTCTATTAATTGTTGCCGGGAAGCTAGAGT
AAGTAGTTCGCCAGTTAATAGTTTGCGCAACGTTGTTGCCATTGCTACAGGCATCGTGGTGTCACGCTCG
TCGTTTGGTATGGCTTCATTCAGCTCCGGTTCCCAACGATCAAGGCGAGTTACATGATCCCCCATGTTGT
GCAAAAAAGCGGTTAGCTCCTTCGGTCCTCCGATCGTTGTCAGAAGTAAGTTGGCCGCAGTGTTATCACT
CATGGTTATGGCAGCACTGCATAATTCTCTTACTGTCATGCCATCCGTAAGATGCTTTTCTGTGACTGGT
GAGTACTCAACCAAGTCATTCTGAGAATAGTGTATGCGGCGACCGAGTTGCTCTTGCCCGGCGTCAATAC
GGGATAATACCGCGCCACATAGCAGAACTTTAAAAGTGCTCATCATTGGAAAACGTTCTTCGGGGCGAAA
ACTCTCAAGGATCTTACCGCTGTTGAGATCCAGTTCGATGTAACCCACTCGTGCACCCAACTGATCTTCA
GCATCTTTTACTTTCACCAGCGTTTCTGGGTGAGCAAAAACAGGAAGGCAAAATGCCGCAAAAAAGGGAA
TAAGGGCGACACGGAAATGTTGAATACTCATACTCTTCCTTTTTCAATATTATTGAAGCATTTATCAGGG
TTATTGTCTCATGAGCGGATACATATTTGAATGTATTTAGAAAAATAAACAAATAGGGGTTCCGCGCACA
TTTCCCCGAAAAGTGCCACCTGACGTCGACGGATCGGGAGATCTCCCGATCCCCTATGGTGCACTCTCAG
TACAATCTGCTCTGATGCCGCATAGTTAAGCCAGTATCTGCTCCCTGCTTGTGTGTTGGAGGTCGCTGAG
TAGTGCGCGAGCAAAATTTAAGCTACAACAAGGCAAGGCTTGACCGACAATTGCATGAAGAATCTGCTTA
GGGTTAGGCGTTTTGCGCTGCTTCGCGATGTACGGGCCAGATATACGCGTT
